>Addgene plasmid #183427 | pOC1 Gria1-HA KI | addgene full sequence | sequence record 360225 | Addgene NGS Result
ACGGTTCCTGGCCTTTTGCTGGCCTTTTGCTCACATGTGATCCGACGCCGCCATCTCTAGGCCCGCGCCG
GCCCCCTCGCACAGACTTGTGGGAGAAGCTCGGCTACTCCCCTGCCCCGGTTAATTTGCATATAATATTT
CCTAGTAACTATAGAGGCTTAATGTGCGATAAAAGACAGATAATCTGTTCTTTTTAATACTAGCTACATT
TTACATGATAGGCTTGGATTTCTATAAGAGATACAAATACTAAATTATTATTTTAAAAAACAGCACACTC
GAGAACTCACCCTAACTGTAAAGTTAGTATAACTTCGTATAGTATAAATTATACGAAGTTATAAGCCTTG
TTTTTTGCGATTTTTGAATTCGTTCCTCAGAGGAACTGACAAGCACCCTAACATCCTATTGGAGGCTCAC
TCACGTTTTTTCTATTTTGTTTCTTGACAGCAGAGCTCGTTGCTCACTGTATAGCTCAGGTTGGCCTGAC
ACTGATGAGGTTCTCCAGTGACTGCCTCTACCTACCTACTGGGATGACAGAGGTGTACCACCAAGCCACG
CCCGGGGGATCCATAACTTCGTATAGTATAAATTATACGAAGTTATAAGCCTTGTGGGAGCCACAGGATT
GTAACGTTTTAGAGCTAGAAATAGCAAGTTAAAATAAGGCTAGTCCGTTATCAACTTGAAAAAGTGGCAC
CGAGTCGGTGCTTTTTTGTTTTAGAGCTAGAAATAGCAAGTTAAAATAAGGCTAGTCCGTTTTTAGCGCG
TGCGCCAATTCTGCAGACAAATGGCTCTAGAAGCTTACCCGTTACAATCCTGTGGCTCCCGGCGCTAGCG
GTTACCCATACGATGTTCCAGATTACGCTGGATCTGGTTCGTATCCTTATGACGTGCCTGACTACGCAGG
TGGAAGCGCTCCCGTTACAATCCTGTGGCTCCCACGCGTGGATCCTAGGACCGGTCGGGCCATTTACCGT
AAGTTGCGGCCGCAGGAACCCCTAGTGATGGAGTTGGCCACTCCCTCTCTGCGCGCTCGCTCGCTCACTG
AGGCCGGGCGACCAAAGGTCGCCCGACGCCCGGGCTTTGCCCGGGCGGCCTCAGTGAGCGAGCGAGCGCG
CAGCTGCCTGCAGGGGCGCCTGATGCGGTATTTTCTCCTTACGCATCTGTGCGGTATTTCACACCGCATA
[95 nt withheld, positions 1191-1285]
T
[46 nt withheld, positions 1287-1332]
C
[141 nt withheld, positions 1334-1474]
CCTTTGACGTTGGAGTCCACGTTCTTT
[37 nt withheld, positions 1502-1538]
ACTCTATCTCGGGCTATTCTTTTGATTTATAAGGGATTTTGCCGATTTCGGTCTATTGGTTAAAAAATGA
GCTGATTTAACAAAAATTTAACGCGAATTTTAACAAAATATTAACGTTTACAATTTTATGGTGCACTCTC
AGTACAATCTGCTCTGATGCCGCATAGTTAAGCCAGCCCCGACACCCGCCAACACCCGCTGACGCGCCCT
GACGGGCTTGTCTGCTCCCGGCATCCGCTTACAGACAAGCTGTGACCGTCTCCGGGAGCTGCATGTGTCA
GAGGTTTTCACCGTCATCACCGAAACGCGCGAGACGAAAGGGCCTCGTGATACGCCTATTTTTATAGGTT
AATGTCATGATAATAATGGTTTCTTAGACGTCAGGTGGCACTTTTCGGGGAAATGTGCGCGGAACCCCTA
TTTGTTTATTTTTCTAAATACATTCAAATATGTATCCGCTCATGAGACAATAACCCTGATAAATGCTTCA
ATAATATTGAAAAAGGAAGAGTATGAGTATTCAACATTTCCGTGTCGCCCTTATTCCCTTTTTTGCGGCA
TTTTGCCTTCCTGTTTTTGCTCACCCAGAAACGCTGGTGAAAGTAAAAGATGCTGAAGATCAGTTGGGTG
CACGAGTGGGTTACATCGAACTGGATCTCAACAGCGGTAAGATCCTTGAGAGTTTTCGCCCCGAAGAACG
TTTTCCAATGATGAGCACTTTTAAAGTTCTGCTATGTGGCGCGGTATTATCCCGTATTGACGCCGGGCAA
GAGCAACTCGGTCGCCGCATACACTATTCTCAGAATGACTTGGTTGAGTACTCACCAGTCACAGAAAAGC
ATCTTACGGATGGCATGACAGTAAGAGAATTATGCAGTGCTGCCATAACCATGAGTGATAACACTGCGGC
CAACTTACTTCTGACAACGATCGGAGGACCGAAGGAGCTAACCGCTTTTTTGCACAACATGGGGGATCAT
GTAACTCGCCTTGATCGTTGGGAACCGGAGCTGAATGAAGCCATACCAAACGACGAGCGTGACACCACGA
TGCCTGTAGCAATGGCAACAACGTTGCGCAAACTATTAACTGGCGAACTACTTACTCTAGCTTCCCGGCA
ACAATTAATAGACTGGATGGAGGCGGATAAAGTTGCAGGACCACTTCTGCGCTCGGCCCTTCCGGCTGGC
TGGTTTATTGCTGATAAATCTGGAGCCGGTGAGCGTGGAAGCCGCGGTATCATTGCAGCACTGGGGCCAG
ATGGTAAGCCCTCCCGTATCGTAGTTATCTACACGACGGGGAGTCAGGCAACTATGGATGAACGAAATAG
ACAGATCGCTGAGATAGGTGCCTCACTGATTAAGCATTGGTAACTGTCAGACCAAGTTTACTCATATATA
CTTTAGATTGATTTAAAACTTCATTTTTAATTTAAAAGGATCTAGGTGAAGATCCTTTTTGATAATCTCA
TGACCAAAATCCCTTAACGTGAGTTTTCGTTCCACTGAGCGTCAGACCCCGTAGAAAAGATCAAAGGATC
TTCTTGAGATCCTTTTTTTCTGCGCGTAATCTGCTGCTTGCAAACAAAAAAACCACCGCTACCAGCGGTG
GTTTGTTTGCCGGATCAAGAGCTACCAACTCTTTTTCCGAAGGTAACTGGCTTCAGCAGAGCGCAGATAC
CAAATACTGTTCTTCTAGTGTAGCCGTAGTTAGGCCACCACTTCAAGAACTCTGTAGCACCGCCTACATA
CCTCGCTCTGCTAATCCTGTTACCAGTGGCTGCTGCCAGTGGCGATAAGTCGTGTCTTACCGGGTTGGAC
TCAAGACGATAGTTACCGGATAAGGCGCAGCGGTCGGGCTGAACGGGGGGTTCGTGCACACAGCCCAGCT
TGGAGCGAACGACCTACACCGAACTGAGATACCTACAGCGTGAGCTATGAGAAAGCGCCACGCTTCCCGA
AGGGAGAAAGGCGGACAGGTATCCGGTAAGCGGCAGGGTCGGAACAGGAGAGCGCACGAGGGAGCTTCCA
GGGGGAAACGCCTGGTATCTTTATAGTCCTGTCGGGTTTCGCCACCTCTGACTTGAGCGTCGATTTTTGT
GATGCTCGTCAGGGGGGCGGAGCCTATGGAAAAACGCCAGCAACGCGGCCTTTTT
Features (pLannotate 1.2.2; 15 found; start..end, strand, type, name):
     39..304     +  promoter       U6 promoter (fragment): RNA polymerase III promoter for mouse U6 snRNA (Das et al., 1988)
    309..342     +  protein_bind   loxP511: Cre-mediated recombination occurs in the 8-bp core sequence (GTATACAT). loxP511 sites are compatible with each other, but incompatible with wild-type loxP sites. Cre recombinase
    573..606     +  protein_bind   loxP511: Cre-mediated recombination occurs in the 8-bp core sequence (GTATACAT). loxP511 sites are compatible with each other, but incompatible with wild-type loxP sites. Cre recombinase
    636..711     +  misc_RNA       gRNA scaffold: guide RNA scaffold for the Streptococcus pyogenes CRISPR/Cas9 system
    718..761     +  misc_RNA       gRNA scaffold (fragment): guide RNA scaffold for the Streptococcus pyogenes CRISPR/Cas9 system
    843..869     +  CDS            3xHA (fragment): three tandem HA epitope tags
    966..985     -  enhancer       CMV enhancer (fragment): human cytomegalovirus immediate early enhancer; contains an 18-bp deletion relative to the standard CMV enhancer
    994..1134    +  repeat_region  AAV2 ITR: inverted terminal repeat of adeno-associated virus serotype 2 inverted
   1139..1190    -  misc_feature   bom (fragment): basis of mobility region from pBR322
   1209..1664    +  rep_origin     f1 ori (sequence partly withheld): f1 bacteriophage origin of replication; arrow indicates direction of (+) strand synthesis
   1665..1714    -  misc_feature   bom (fragment): basis of mobility region from pBR322
   1816..1851    -  CDS            rop (fragment): Rop protein, which maintains plasmids at low copy number; rop
   1946..2050    +  promoter       AmpR promoter: bla
   2051..2911    +  CDS            AmpR: β-lactamase; bla; confers resistance to ampicillin, carbenicillin, and related antibiotics
   3082..3670    +  rep_origin     ori: high-copy-number ColE1/pMB1/pBR322/pUC origin of replication
