[The description below was written by a language model from this plasmid's Addgene catalogue record and pLannotate feature annotations shown in this document.]
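Description:
pOC1 Gria1-HA KI is a small (about 3.7 kb) CRISPR knock-in plasmid built on the pOC1 backbone. It carries a guide RNA cassette and an HA epitope donor for tagging endogenous GluA1 (the Gria1 gene product) in mouse or rat cells, with insertion targeted at the stop codon to give a C-terminal tag. It is a high-copy plasmid propagated in E. coli through a ColE1/pUC-type origin and selected with ampicillin via the bla gene and its own promoter. An f1 phage origin is also present. A single AAV2 inverted terminal repeat is annotated, along with short fragments matching CMV enhancer, bom and rop. These most likely reflect the plasmid's backbone ancestry. With only one ITR detected, the record does not establish that it is a packageable AAV genome.

The payload begins with a U6 RNA polymerase III promoter, followed by two same-orientation loxP511 sites flanking a roughly 230 bp intervening segment. Downstream lies the S. pyogenes Cas9 gRNA scaffold, plus a second partial scaffold match. This layout fits the stated "CreON" design: the floxed spacer presumably prevents production of a functional guide until Cre excises it, so editing is switched on only after recombinase activity. The contents of the spacer are not annotated. Further downstream is the donor, detected as a short match to a single HA unit. No Cas9 coding sequence appears in the feature table, so the nuclease and Cre must come from other sources.

According to the associated publication title, the Cre-gated design serves sequential CRISPR/Cas9 editing. A second knock-in can be delayed relative to a first, allowing two neuronal proteins to be labelled in the same cell.
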