Addgene plasmid #183427: pOC1 Gria1-HA KI
Purpose: CreON knock-in for GluA1-HA (amino acid position: stop codon)
Depositing lab: Harold MacGillavry. Depositing organization: Utrecht University. Publication: Duplex Labeling and Manipulation of Neuronal Proteins Using Sequential CRISPR/Cas9 Gene Editing. Droogers WJ, Willems J, MacGillavry HD, de Jong APH. eNeuro. 2022 Jul 18;9(4):ENEURO.0056-22.2022. doi: 10.1523/ENEURO.0056-22.2022. PubMed 35851300.
Backbone
  Vector backbone: pOC1
  Vector type: CRISPR
Growth in bacteria
  Bacterial resistance: Ampicillin, 100 μg/mL
  Growth temperature: 37°C
  Growth strain: DH5alpha
  Copy number: High Copy
Gene/Insert
  Gene/Insert name: gRNA and HA donor
  gRNA/shRNA sequence: GGGAGCCACAGGATTGTAAC
  Species: M. musculus (mouse), R. norvegicus (rat)
  Cloning method: Restriction Enzyme; 5′ cloning site unknown (unknown if destroyed)
  Sequencing primers: 5′ ctagtccgtttttagcgcgt; 3′ cgggccatttaccgtaagtt
Terms and licenses: Academic/Nonprofit Terms; Industry Terms: Not Available to Industry
Depositor comments: Please visit https://www.biorxiv.org/content/10.1101/2022.01.02.474730v1 for bioRxiv preprint.
How to cite: pOC1 Gria1-HA KI was a gift from Harold MacGillavry (Addgene plasmid # 183427 ; http://n2t.net/addgene:183427 ; RRID:Addgene_183427)
